Addgene plasmid #82808: pDONR223_KRAS_p.G13D
Purpose: Gateway Donor vector containing KRAS, part of the Target Accelerator Plasmid Collection.
Depositing lab: Jesse Boehm & Matthew Meyerson & David Root. Depositing organization: Broad Institute. Publication: High-throughput Phenotyping of Lung Cancer Somatic Mutations. Berger AH, Brooks AN, Wu X, Shrestha Y, Chouinard C, Piccioni F, Bagul M, Kamburov A, Imielinski M, Hogstrom L, Zhu C, Yang X, Pantel S, Sakai R, Watson J, Kaplan N, Campbell JD, Singh S, Root DE, Narayan R, Natoli T, Lahr DL, Tirosh I, Tamayo P, Getz G, Wong B, Doench J, Subramanian A, Golub TR, Meyerson M, Boehm JS. Cancer Cell. 2016 Aug 8;30(2):214-28. doi: 10.1016/j.ccell.2016.06.022. Epub 2016 Jul 28. PubMed 27478040.
Backbone
  Vector backbone: pDONR223
  Backbone manufacturer: Invitrogen
  Vector type: Gateway Entry vector
Growth in bacteria
  Bacterial resistance: Spectinomycin, 50 μg/mL
  Growth temperature: 37°C
  Growth strain: DH5alpha
  Copy number: High Copy
Gene/Insert
  Gene/Insert name: KRAS (alt name: NM_004985)
  Species: H. sapiens (human)
  Mutation: G13D
  Entrez Gene: KRAS (a.k.a. 'C-K-RAS, C-K-RAS, CFC2, K-RAS2A, K-RAS2B, K-RAS4A, K-RAS4B, K-Ras, K-Ras 2, KI-RAS, KRAS1, KRAS2, NS, NS3, OES, RALD, RASK2, c-Ki-ras, c-Ki-ras2)
  Promoter: None
  Cloning method: Gateway Cloning
  Sequencing primers: 5′ M13pUC-fwd; 3′ M13-Rev
Terms and licenses: Academic/Nonprofit Terms; Industry Terms: Not Available to Industry
Depositor comments: CLOSED (stop codon immediately follows insert)
How to cite: pDONR223_KRAS_p.G13D was a gift from Jesse Boehm & Matthew Meyerson & David Root (Addgene plasmid # 82808 ; http://n2t.net/addgene:82808 ; RRID:Addgene_82808)
