[The description below was written by a language model from this plasmid's Addgene catalogue record and pLannotate feature annotations shown in this document.]
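Description:
pDONR223_KRAS_p.G13D is a Gateway entry clone built on the Invitrogen pDONR223 backbone, carrying the human KRAS open reading frame (reference transcript NM_004985) with the G13D substitution. It is a small (about 3.4 kb), high-copy bacterial plasmid. Replication relies on a ColE1/pUC-type origin, and selection uses the aadA (SmR) aminoglycoside adenylyltransferase gene, which confers spectinomycin resistance. Short annotated fragments of lacI, lacZα, a gentamicin acetyltransferase gene and an integron Pc promoter appear to be backbone remnants rather than functional parts. rrnB T1 and T2 terminators sit upstream of the cloning region and help insulate the insert from read-through transcription.

The K-Ras coding sequence (roughly 570 bp) is flanked on both sides by attL recombination sites. The automated annotation labels both as attL3, but in either case they are the sites used by LR Clonase to move the ORF into an attR-containing destination vector. The entry clone has no promoter driving KRAS, so expression depends on the destination vector chosen. A T7 promoter lies just outside the downstream att site, pointing back toward the insert. The depositor describes the clone as "closed", meaning a stop codon immediately follows the insert. The ORF therefore yields native or N-terminally tagged protein and cannot be fused to C-terminal tags.

The plasmid belongs to the Target Accelerator Plasmid Collection, which is associated with high-throughput phenotyping of lung cancer somatic mutations. It serves as a shuttle source for transferring this KRAS variant into expression vectors, for example to compare mutant alleles functionally with wild-type KRAS.
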