Features (pLannotate 1.2.2; 12 found; start..end, strand, type, name):
    121..213     +  CDS            lacI (fragment): lac repressor; lacI; The lac repressor binds to the lac operator to inhibit transcription in E. coli. This inhibition can be relieved by adding lactose or isopropyl-β-D-thiogalactopyranoside (IPTG).
    268..295     -  terminator     rrnB T2 terminator: transcription terminator T2 from the E. coli rrnB gene
    427..470     +  terminator     rrnB T1 terminator: Escherichia coli rrnB; transcription terminator T1 from the E. coli rrnB gene
    517..553     -  CDS            lacZα (fragment): LacZα fragment of β-galactosidase; lacZ fragment
    570..665     +  protein_bind   attL3: mutant version of attL; recombination site for the Gateway® LR reaction LR Clonase™
    671..1237    +  CDS            K-Ras: human small GTPase proto-oncoprotein
   1242..1337    -  protein_bind   attL3: mutant version of attL; recombination site for the Gateway® LR reaction LR Clonase™
   1356..1374    -  promoter       T7 promoter: promoter for bacteriophage T7 RNA polymerase
   1564..1587    +  promoter       Pc promoter (fragment): intI1 (promoter lies within the coding sequence); class 1 integron promoter
   1763..1819    +  CDS            GmR (fragment): gentamycin acetyltransferase; aacC1; confers resistance to gentamycin
   1826..2617    +  CDS            SmR: aminoglycoside adenylyltransferase (Murphy, 1985); aadA; confers resistance to spectinomycin and streptomycin
   2710..3298    +  rep_origin     ori: high-copy-number ColE1/pMB1/pBR322/pUC origin of replication
>Addgene plasmid #82808 | pDONR223_KRAS_p.G13D | addgene full sequence | sequence record 161976 | Addgene NGS result
CTTTCCTGCGTTATCCCCTGATTCTGTGGATAACCGTATTACCGCCTTTGAGTGAGCTGATACCGCTCGC
CGCAGCCGAACGACCGAGCGCAGCGAGTCAGTGAGCGAGGAAGCGGAAGAGCGCCCAATACGCAAACCGC
CTCTCCCCGCGCGTTGGCCGATTCATTAATGCAGCTGGCACGACAGGTTTCCCGACTGGAAAGCGGGCAG
TGAGCGCAACGCAATTAATACGCGTACCGCTAGCCAGGAAGAGTTTGTAGAAACGCAAAAAGGCCATCCG
TCAGGATGGCCTTCTGCTTAGTTTGATGCCTGGCAGTTTATGGCGGGCGTCCTGCCCGCCACCCTCCGGG
CCGTTGCTTCACAACGTTCAAATCCGCTCCCGGCGGATTTGTCCTACTCAGGAGAGCGTTCACCGACAAA
CAACAGATAAAACGAAAGGCCCAGTCTTCCGACTGAGCCTTTCGTTTTATTTGATGCCTGGCAGTTCCCT
ACTCTCGCGTTAACGCTAGCATGGATGTTTTCCCAGTCACGACGTTGTAAAACGACGGCCAGTCTTAAGC
TCGGGCCCCAAATAATGATTTTATTTTGACTGATAGTGACCTGTTCGTTGCAACAAATTGATGAGCAATG
CTTTTTTATAATGACAACTTTGTACAAAAAAGTTGGCACCATGACTGAATATAAACTTGTGGTAGTTGGA
GCTGGTGACGTAGGCAAGAGTGCCTTGACGATACAGCTAATTCAGAATCATTTTGTGGACGAATATGATC
CAACAATAGAGGATTCCTACAGGAAGCAAGTAGTAATTGATGGAGAAACCTGTCTCTTGGATATTCTCGA
CACAGCAGGTCAAGAGGAGTACAGTGCAATGAGGGACCAGTACATGAGGACTGGGGAGGGCTTTCTTTGT
GTATTTGCCATAAATAATACTAAATCATTTGAAGATATTCACCATTATAGAGAACAAATTAAAAGAGTTA
AGGACTCTGAAGATGTACCTATGGTCCTAGTAGGAAATAAATGTGATTTGCCTTCTAGAACAGTAGACAC
AAAACAGGCTCAGGACTTAGCAAGAAGTTATGGAATTCCTTTTATTGAAACATCAGCAAAGACAAGACAG
GGTGTTGATGATGCCTTCTATACATTAGTTCGAGAAATTCGAAAACATAAAGAAAAGATGAGCAAAGATG
GTAAAAAGAAGAAAAAGAAGTCAAAGACAAAGTGTGTAATTATGTAATTGCCAACTTTCTTGTACAAAGT
TGGCATTATAAGAAAGCATTGCTTATCAATTTGTTGCAACGAACAGGTCACTATCAGTCAAAATAAAATC
ATTATTTGCCATCCAGCTGATATCCCCTATAGTGAGTCGTATTACATGGTCATAGCTGTTTCCTGGCAGC
TCTGGCCCGTGTCTCAAAATCTCTGATGTTACATTGCACAAGATAAAAATATATCATCATGCCTCCTCTA
GACCAGCCAGGACAGAAATGCCTCGACTTCGCTGCTACCCAAGGTTGCCGGGTGACGCACACCGTGGAAA
CGGATGAAGGCACGAACCCAGTGGACATAAGCCTGTTCGGTTCGTAAGCTGTAATGCAAGTAGCGTATGC
GCTCACGCAACTGGTCCAGAACCTTGACCGAACGCAGCGGTGGTAACGGCGCAGTGGCGGTTTTCATGGC
TTGTTATGACTGTTTTTTTGGGGTACAGTCTATGCCTCGGGCATCCAAGCAGCAAGCGCGTTACGCCGTG
GGTCGATGTTTGATGTTATGGAGCAGCAACGATGTTACGCAGCAGGGCAGTCGCCCTAAAACAAAGTTAA
ACATTATGAGGGAAGCGGTGATCGCCGAAGTATCGACTCAACTATCAGAGGTAGTTGGCGTCATCGAGCG
CCATCTCGAACCGACGTTGCTGGCCGTACATTTGTACGGCTCCGCAGTGGATGGCGGCCTGAAGCCACAC
AGTGATATTGATTTGCTGGTTACGGTGACCGTAAGGCTTGATGAAACAACGCGGCGAGCTTTGATCAACG
ACCTTTTGGAAACTTCGGCTTCCCCTGGAGAGAGCGAGATTCTCCGCGCTGTAGAAGTCACCATTGTTGT
GCACGACGACATCATTCCGTGGCGTTATCCAGCTAAGCGCGAACTGCAATTTGGAGAATGGCAGCGCAAT
GACATTCTTGCAGGTATCTTCGAGCCAGCCACGATCGACATTGATCTGGCTATCTTGCTGACAAAAGCAA
GAGAACATAGCGTTGCCTTGGTAGGTCCAGCGGCGGAGGAACTCTTTGATCCGGTTCCTGAACAGGATCT
ATTTGAGGCGCTAAATGAAACCTTAACGCTATGGAACTCGCCGCCCGACTGGGCTGGCGATGAGCGAAAT
GTAGTGCTTACGTTGTCCCGCATTTGGTACAGCGCAGTAACCGGCAAAATCGCGCCGAAGGATGTCGCTG
CCGACTGGGCAATGGAGCGCCTGCCGGCCCAGTATCAGCCCGTCATACTTGAAGCTAGACAGGCTTATCT
TGGACAAGAAGAAGATCGCTTGGCCTCGCGCGCAGATCAGTTGGAAGAATTTGTCCACTACGTGAAAGGC
GAGATCACCAAGGTAGTCGGCAAATAACCCTCGAGCCACCCATGACCAAAATCCCTTAACGTGAGTTACG
CGTCGTTCCACTGAGCGTCAGACCCCGTAGAAAAGATCAAAGGATCTTCTTGAGATCCTTTTTTTCTGCG
CGTAATCTGCTGCTTGCAAACAAAAAAACCACCGCTACCAGCGGTGGTTTGTTTGCCGGATCAAGAGCTA
CCAACTCTTTTTCCGAAGGTAACTGGCTTCAGCAGAGCGCAGATACCAAATACTGTTCTTCTAGTGTAGC
CGTAGTTAGGCCACCACTTCAAGAACTCTGTAGCACCGCCTACATACCTCGCTCTGCTAATCCTGTTACC
AGTGGCTGCTGCCAGTGGCGATAAGTCGTGTCTTACCGGGTTGGACTCAAGACGATAGTTACCGGATAAG
GCGCAGCGGTCGGGCTGAACGGGGGGTTCGTGCACACAGCCCAGCTTGGAGCGAACGACCTACACCGAAC
TGAGATACCTACAGCGTGAGCTATGAGAAAGCGCCACGCTTCCCGAAGGGAGAAAGGCGGACAGGTATCC
GGTAAGCGGCAGGGTCGGAACAGGAGAGCGCACGAGGGAGCTTCCAGGGGGAAACGCCTGGTATCTTTAT
AGTCCTGTCGGGTTTCGCCACCTCTGACTTGAGCGTCGATTTTTGTGATGCTCGTCAGGGGGGCGGAGCC
TATGGAAAAACGCCAGCAACGCGGCCTTTTTACGGTTCCTGGCCTTTTGCTGGCCTTTTGCTCACATGTT
