>Addgene plasmid #82808 | pDONR223_KRAS_p.G13D | depositor partial sequence | sequence record 157534 | Insert sequence
ATGACTGAATATAAACTTGTGGTAGTTGGAGCTGGTGACGTAGGCAAGAGTGCCTTGACGATACAGCTAA
TTCAGAATCATTTTGTGGACGAATATGATCCAACAATAGAGGATTCCTACAGGAAGCAAGTAGTAATTGA
TGGAGAAACCTGTCTCTTGGATATTCTCGACACAGCAGGTCAAGAGGAGTACAGTGCAATGAGGGACCAG
TACATGAGGACTGGGGAGGGCTTTCTTTGTGTATTTGCCATAAATAATACTAAATCATTTGAAGATATTC
ACCATTATAGAGAACAAATTAAAAGAGTTAAGGACTCTGAAGATGTACCTATGGTCCTAGTAGGAAATAA
ATGTGATTTGCCTTCTAGAACAGTAGACACAAAACAGGCTCAGGACTTAGCAAGAAGTTATGGAATTCCT
TTTATTGAAACATCAGCAAAGACAAGACAGGGTGTTGATGATGCCTTCTATACATTAGTTCGAGAAATTC
GAAAACATAAAGAAAAGATGAGCAAAGATGGTAAAAAGAAGAAAAAGAAGTCAAAGACAAAGTGTGTAAT
TATGTAA
